Addgene plasmid #157610: pD649-HAsp-SIGLEC1(Trunc1)-COMP5AP-AviTag-9xHis
Purpose: Mammalian expression of cell-surface protein partial extracellular domain fused to COMP5AP-AviTag-9xHis. Protein is secreted from cells.
Depositing lab: Chris Garcia. Depositing organization: Stanford University. Publication: A Human IgSF Cell-Surface Interactome Reveals a Complex Network of Protein-Protein Interactions. Wojtowicz WM, Vielmetter J, Fernandes RA, Siepe DH, Eastman CL, Chisholm GB, Cox S, Klock H, Anderson PW, Rue SM, Miller JJ, Glaser SM, Bragstad ML, Vance J, Lam AW, Lesley SA, Zinn K, Garcia KC. Cell. 2020 Aug 20;182(4):1027-1043.e17. doi: 10.1016/j.cell.2020.07.025. PubMed 32822567.
Backbone
  Vector backbone: pD649
  Backbone size w/o insert (bp): 7153
  Vector type: Mammalian Expression
Growth in bacteria
  Bacterial resistance: Ampicillin, 100 μg/mL
  Growth temperature: 37°C
  Growth strain: DH5alpha
  Copy number: High Copy
Gene/Insert
  Gene/Insert name: SIGLEC1 (alt name: SN)
  Species: H. sapiens (human)
  Insert size (bp): 4866
  Entrez Gene: SIGLEC1 (a.k.a. CD169, SIGLEC-1, SN)
  Promoter: CMV/SP6
  Tag / fusion protein: COMP5AP-AviTag-9xHis (C terminal on backbone)
  Cloning method: Restriction Enzyme; 5′ cloning site GCGGCCGC (not destroyed); 3′ cloning site GGCGCGCC (not destroyed)
  Sequencing primers: 5′ ATTTAGGTGACACTATAG; 3′ CGTCGCACTCCATCACGGTG
Resource information
  A portion of this plasmid was derived from a plasmid made by: synthesis by ThermoFisher
Terms and licenses: Academic/Nonprofit Terms; Industry Terms: Not Available to Industry
Depositor comments: Some plasmids in this collection may have an IS4-like element ISVsa5 family transposase upstream of the CMV promoter.
How to cite: pD649-HAsp-SIGLEC1(Trunc1)-COMP5AP-AviTag-9xHis was a gift from Chris Garcia (Addgene plasmid # 157610 ; http://n2t.net/addgene:157610 ; RRID:Addgene_157610)
