[The description below was written by a language model from this plasmid's Addgene catalogue record and pLannotate feature annotations shown in this document.]
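Description:
pD649-HAsp-SIGLEC1(Trunc1)-COMP5AP-AviTag-9xHis is a mammalian expression plasmid of about 12 kb built on the pD649 backbone. It is designed to produce a secreted, multimerised form of part of the extracellular domain of human SIGLEC1 (sialoadhesin, CD169). It is maintained in E. coli as a high-copy plasmid through a ColE1/pUC-type origin and selected with ampicillin via the bla gene. The backbone also carries an SV40 early promoter plus bacterial EM7 promoter driving a puromycin N-acetyltransferase cassette with an SV40 polyadenylation signal, which could allow selection in mammalian cells. Several other annotations (KanR, lacZα, lac operator, ble, f1 ori) are only short fragments and are probably nonfunctional remnants. The depositor notes that some plasmids in this collection may contain an IS4-like transposase insertion upstream of the CMV promoter, but no such element appears in this feature table.

Expression is driven by the CMV enhancer and immediate-early promoter, followed by a fragment of CMV intron A and an SP6 promoter that also serves as a sequencing primer site. The name indicates an HA-derived signal peptide, although the automated annotation labels a fragment in this leader region as an IgH signal sequence. This leader directs the protein into the secretory pathway. The roughly 4.9 kb SIGLEC1 truncation sits between retained NotI and AscI sites. It is fused in frame to the pentamerising coiled-coil of rat cartilage oligomeric matrix protein, human placental alkaline phosphatase, an AviTag for enzymatic biotinylation and a polyhistidine tag (9xHis by name, annotated as 8xHis). The transcript ends at a bGH polyadenylation signal. Pentamerisation increases avidity for weak binding partners, and alkaline phosphatase provides an enzymatic readout. This fits the associated study, which screened human immunoglobulin-superfamily cell-surface proteins for extracellular interactions.
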