Features (pLannotate 1.2.2; 24 found; start..end, strand, type, name):
    119..143     -  CDS            KanR (fragment): aminoglycoside phosphotransferase; aph(3')-Ia; confers resistance to kanamycin
    254..842     +  rep_origin     ori: high-copy-number ColE1/pMB1/pBR322/pUC origin of replication
   1067..1084    +  terminator     rrnB T2 terminator (fragment): transcription terminator T2 from the E. coli rrnB gene
   1109..1128    -  CDS            lacZα (fragment): LacZα fragment of β-galactosidase; lacZ fragment
   1582..1602    +  protein_bind   lac operator (fragment): The lac repressor binds to the lac operator to inhibit transcription in E. coli. This inhibition can be relieved by adding lactose or isopropyl-β-D-thiogalactopyranoside (IPTG). lac repressor encoded by lacI
   1843..2146    +  enhancer       CMV enhancer: human cytomegalovirus immediate early enhancer
   2147..2350    +  promoter       CMV promoter: human cytomegalovirus (CMV) immediate early promoter
   2486..2529    +  intron         CMV intron (fragment): modified intron A from human cytomegalovirus
   2581..2599    +  promoter       SP6 promoter: promoter for bacteriophage SP6 RNA polymerase
   2603..2640    +  CDS            IgH signal sequence (fragment): signal sequence from the mouse immunoglobulin heavy chain variable region
   2737..7614    +  CDS            SIGLEC1: SN_HUMAN - Also known as SN. Experimental evidence at protein level: Swiss-Prot protein existence level 1. Acts as an endocytic receptor mediating clathrin dependent endocytosis. Macrophage-restricted adhesion molecule that mediates sialic-acid dependent binding to lymphocytes, including granulocytes, monocytes, natural killer cells, B-cells and CD8 T-cells. Preferentially binds to alpha-2,3-linked sialic acid (By similarity). Binds to SPN/CD43 on T-cells (By similarity). May play a role in hemopoiesis. From Homo sapiens (Human).
   7711..7890    +  CDS            Comp (fragment): COMP_RAT - Experimental evidence at protein level: Swiss-Prot protein existence level 1. May play a role in the structural integrity of cartilage via its interaction with other extracellular matrix proteins such as the collagens and fibronectin. Can mediate the interaction of chondrocytes with the cartilage extracellular matrix through interaction with cell surface integrin receptors. Could play a role in the pathogenesis of osteoarthritis. Potent suppressor of apoptosis in both primary chondrocytes and transformed cells. Suppresses apoptosis by blocking the activation of caspase-3 and by indu
   7878..9330    +  CDS            SEAP (fragment): secreted alkaline phosphatase from human placenta The natural enzyme has a C-terminal transmembrane sequence that is replaced by a GPI anchor.
   9355..9396    +  CDS            AviTag™ (fragment): peptide tag that allows for enzymatic biotinylation
   9400..9423    +  CDS            8xHis: 8xHis affinity tag
   9569..9680    +  polyA_signal   bGH poly(A) signal: bovine growth hormone polyadenylation signal
   9681..9789    +  rep_origin     f1 ori (fragment): f1 bacteriophage origin of replication; arrow indicates direction of (+) strand synthesis
   9803..10132   +  promoter       SV40 promoter: SV40 enhancer and early promoter
  10180..10227   +  promoter       EM7 promoter: synthetic bacterial promoter&nbsp
  10246..10845   +  CDS            PuroR (fragment): puromycin N-acetyltransferase; pac from Streptomyces; confers resistance to puromycin
  10855..10980   +  CDS            ble (fragment): BLE_KLEPN - Experimental evidence at protein level: Swiss-Prot protein existence level 1. Binding protein with a strong affinity to the bleomycin family of antibiotics. Binds to CL990; an antimitotic-antibiotic compound. From Klebsiella pneumoniae.
  10975..11096   +  polyA_signal   SV40 poly(A) signal: SV40 polyadenylation signal
  11149..12009   -  CDS            AmpR: β-lactamase; bla; confers resistance to ampicillin, carbenicillin, and related antibiotics
  12012..89      -  promoter       AmpR promoter (fragment) (across the origin): bla
>Addgene plasmid #157610 | pD649-HAsp-SIGLEC1(Trunc1)-COMP5AP-AviTag-9xHis | addgene full sequence | sequence record 389768 | Addgene NGS Result
TTTCAATATTATTGAAGCATTTATCAGGGTTATTGTCTCATGAGCGGATACATATTTGAATGTATTTAGA
AAAATAAACAAATAGGGGTCAGTGTTACAACCAATTAACCAATTCTGAACATTATCGCGAGCCCATTTAT
ACCTGAATATGGCTCATAACACCCCTTGCTCATGACCAAAATCCCTTAACGTGAGTTACGCGCGCGTCGT
TCCACTGAGCGTCAGACCCCGTAGAAAAGATCAAAGGATCTTCTTGAGATCCTTTTTTTCTGCGCGTAAT
CTGCTGCTTGCAAACAAAAAAACCACCGCTACCAGCGGTGGTTTGTTTGCCGGATCAAGAGCTACCAACT
CTTTTTCCGAAGGTAACTGGCTTCAGCAGAGCGCAGATACCAAATACTGTTCTTCTAGTGTAGCCGTAGT
TAGCCCACCACTTCAAGAACTCTGTAGCACCGCCTACATACCTCGCTCTGCTAATCCTGTTACCAGTGGC
TGCTGCCAGTGGCGATAAGTCGTGTCTTACCGGGTTGGACTCAAGACGATAGTTACCGGATAAGGCGCAG
CGGTCGGGCTGAACGGGGGGTTCGTGCACACAGCCCAGCTTGGAGCGAACGACCTACACCGAACTGAGAT
ACCTACAGCGTGAGCTATGAGAAAGCGCCACGCTTCCCGAAGGGAGAAAGGCGGACAGGTATCCGGTAAG
CGGCAGGGTCGGAACAGGAGAGCGCACGAGGGAGCTTCCAGGGGGAAACGCCTGGTATCTTTATAGTCCT
GTCGGGTTTCGCCACCTCTGACTTGAGCGTCGATTTTTGTGATGCTCGTCAGGGGGGCGGAGCCTATGGA
AAAACGCCAGCAACGCGGCCTTTTTACGGTTCCTGGCCTTTTGCTGGCCTTTTGCTCACATGTTCTTTCC
TGCGTTATCCCCTGATTCTGTGGATAACCGTATTACCGCCTTTGAGTGAGCTGATACCGCTCGCCGCAGC
CGAACGACCGAGCGCAGCGAGTCAGTGAGCGAGGAAGCGGAAGGCGAGAGTAGGGAACTGCCAGGCATCA
AACTAAGCAGAAGGCCCCTGACGGATGGCCTTTTTGCGTTTCTACAAACTCTTTCTGTGTTGTAAAACGA
CGGCCAGTCTTAAGCTCGGGCCCCCTGGGCGGTTCTGATAACGAGTAATCGTTAATCCGCAAATAACGTA
AAAACCCGCTTCGGCGGGTTTTTTTATGGGGGGAGTTTAGGGAAAGAGCATTTGTCAGAATATTTAAGGG
CGCCTGTCACTTTGCTTGATATATGAGAATTATTTAACCTTATAAATGAGAAAAAAGCAACGCACTTTAA
ATAAGATACGTTGCTTTTTCGATTGATGAACACCTATAATTAAACTATTCATCTATTATTTATGATTTTT
TGTATATACAATATTTCTAGTTTGTTAAAGAGAATTAAGAAAATAAATCTCGAAAATAATAAAGGGAAAA
TCAGTTTTTGATATCAAAATTATACATGTCAACGATAATACAAAATATAATACAAACTATAAGATGTTAT
CAGTATTTATTATCATTTAGAATAAATTTTGTGTCGCCCTTAATTGTGAGCGGATAACAATTACGAGCTT
CATGCACAGTGGCGTTGACTCAATATTGGCCATTAGCCATATTATTCATTGGTTATATAGCATAAATCAA
TATTGGCTATTGGCCATTGCATACGTTGTATCTATATCATAATATGTACATTTATATTGGCTCATGTCCA
ATATGACCGCCATGTTGGCATTGATTATTGACTAGTTATTAATAGTAATCAATTACGGGGTCATTAGTTC
ATAGCCCATATATGGAGTTCCGCGTTACATAACTTACGGTAAATGGCCCGCCTGGCTGACCGCCCAACGA
CCCCCGCCCATTGACGTCAATAATGACGTATGTTCCCATAGTAACGCCAATAGGGACTTTCCATTGACGT
CAATGGGTGGAGTATTTACGGTAAACTGCCCACTTGGCAGTACATCAAGTGTATCATATGCCAAGTACGC
CCCCTATTGACGTCAATGACGGTAAATGGCCCGCCTGGCATTATGCCCAGTACATGACCTTATGGGACTT
TCCTACTTGGCAGTACATCTACGTATTAGTCATCGCTATTACCATGGTGATGCGGTTTTGGCAGTACATC
AATGGGCGTGGATAGCGGTTTGACTCACGGGGATTTCCAAGTCTCCACCCCATTGACGTCAATGGGAGTT
TGTTTTGGCACCAAAATCAACGGGACTTTCCAAAATGTCGTAACAACTCCGCCCCATTGACGCAAATGGG
CGGTAGGCGTGTACGGTGGGAGGTCTATATAAGCAGAGCTCGTTTAGTGAACCGTCAGATCGCCTGGAGA
CGCCATCCACGCTGTTTTGACCTCCATAGAAGACACCGGGACCGATCCAGCCTCCGCGGCCGGGAACGGT
GCATTGGAACGCGGATTCCCCGTGCCAAGAGTGACGTAAGTACCGCCTATAGAGTCTATAGGCCCACCCC
CTTGGCTTCGTTAGAACGCGGCTACAATTAATACATAACCTTATGTATCATACACATACGATTTAGGTGA
CACTATAGAATAACATCCACTTTGCCTTTCTCTCCACAGGTGTCCACTCCCAGGTCCAACTGCACCTCGG
TTCTATCGAAAACGCGCCTGCTAGCGCCACCATGAAGACCATCATTGCCCTGAGCTACATCTTCTGCCTG
GTGTTCGCTGCGGCCGCCTCTTGGGGAGTTAGTTCTCCTCAGGATGTGCAGGGCGTGAAGGGCTCTTGTC
TGCTGATCCCCTGCATCTTCAGCTTCCCCGCTGACGTGGAAGTGCCTGATGGAATCACCGCCATCTGGTA
CTACGACTACAGCGGCCAGAGACAGGTGGTGTCTCACTCTGCCGATCCTAAGCTGGTGGAAGCCAGATTC
AGAGGCAGAACCGAGTTCATGGGCAACCCCGAGCACAGAGTGTGCAACCTGCTGCTGAAAGACCTGCAGC
CTGAGGACAGCGGCAGCTACAACTTCAGATTCGAGATCAGCGAAGTGAACCGTTGGAGCGACGTGAAGGG
AACCCTGGTCACAGTGACCGAGGAACCCAGAGTGCCTACAATCGCCTCTCCTGTGGAACTGCTGGAAGGC
ACCGAGGTGGACTTCAACTGTAGCACCCCTTACGTGTGCCTGCAAGAGCAAGTTCGGCTGCAGTGGCAGG
GACAAGATCCTGCCAGAAGCGTGACCTTCAACAGCCAGAAGTTTGAGCCAACAGGCGTGGGCCACCTGGA
AACCCTGCATATGGCTATGTCTTGGCAGGACCACGGCAGAATCCTGAGATGCCAGCTGAGCGTGGCCAAT
CACAGAGCCCAGAGCGAGATCCATCTGCAAGTGAAGTATGCCCCTAAAGGCGTGAAGATTCTGCTGAGCC
CCAGCGGCAGAAATATCCTGCCTGGCGAGCTGGTCACCCTGACCTGTCAAGTGAATAGCAGCTACCCCGC
CGTGTCCAGCATCAAGTGGCTGAAGGATGGCGTGCGGCTGCAGACAAAAACTGGCGTTCTGCATCTGCCT
CAGGCCGCTTGGAGTGATGCTGGCGTGTACACCTGTCAGGCCGAGAATGGCGTTGGCTCTCTGGTGTCTC
CTCCTATCTCTCTGCACATCTTCATGGCCGAGGTCCAGGTTTCCCCTGCCGGACCTATCCTGGAAAACCA
GACCGTGACACTCGTGTGCAACACCCCTAATGAGGCCCCTAGCGACCTGCGGTACAGCTGGTATAAGAAC
CACGTGCTGCTCGAGGACGCCCACTCTCACACACTGAGACTGCATCTGGCCACCAGAGCCGATACCGGCT
TCTACTTCTGCGAGGTGCAGAATGTGCACGGCTCTGAGAGATCTGGCCCTGTGTCCGTGGTGGTCAATCA
CCCTCCACTGACACCTGTGCTGACCGCCTTTCTGGAAACACAGGCCGGACTCGTGGGCATCCTGCACTGT
TCTGTGGTGTCTGAACCTCTGGCCACACTGGTGCTGTCTCACGGCGGACATATTCTGGCCAGCACAAGCG
GCGATAGCGATCACAGCCCTAGATTCAGCGGCACCAGCGGACCTAACAGCCTGCGGCTGGAAATCCGCGA
CCTGGAAGAAACAGACTCCGGCGAGTACAAGTGCAGCGCCACCAATTCTCTGGGCAACGCCACCAGCACA
CTGGACTTTCATGCCAATGCCGCCAGACTGCTGATTTCTCCTGCTGCCGAAGTGGTGGAAGGACAGGCTG
TGACACTGTCCTGTAGAAGCGGACTGAGCCCTACACCTGATGCCAGGTTTAGCTGGTATCTGAACGGCGC
CCTGCTGCATGAAGGCCCTGGATCTTCTCTTCTGCTGCCTGCCGCTTCTAGCACCGATGCCGGCTCTTAT
CACTGTAGAGCCAGAGATGGACACAGCGCCTCTGGACCATCTTCTCCAGCTGTCCTGACAGTGCTGTACC
CTCCTAGACAGCCCACCTTCACCACCAGACTGGATTTGGATGCTGCTGGTGCTGGCGCTGGGAGAAGAGG
ACTGCTGCTGTGTAGAGTGGACAGCGATCCTCCTGCTAGACTGCAGCTGCTGCACAAGGATAGAGTGGTG
GCCACATCTCTGCCTAGCGGCGGAGGATGTTCTACCTGTGGCGGCTGTAGCCCCAGAATGAAGGTTACAA
AGGCCCCTAACCTGCTGAGGGTCGAGATCCACAATCCTCTGCTCGAAGAGGAAGGCCTGTACCTCTGCGA
AGCCAGCAATGCCCTGGGCAATGCCAGCACCTCTGCCACCTTTAATGGACAGGCCACCGTGCTGGCTATC
GCCCCTAGTCATACACTGCAAGAGGGCACAGAGGCCAACCTGACCTGCAATGTGTCAAGAGAAGCCGCCG
GATCTCCCGCCAACTTCAGCTGGTTTAGAAACGGCGTGCTGTGGGCCCAGGGACCTCTTGAAACAGTGAC
ACTGCTGCCCGTGGCCAGAACAGATGCCGCACTGTATGCCTGTCGGATTCTGACAGAAGCTGGCGCCCAG
CTGTCTACACCTGTTCTGCTGTCTGTGCTGTATCCACCTGACAGACCTAAGCTGTCTGCCCTGCTGGATA
TGGGACAGGGACACATGGCCCTGTTCATCTGCACCGTGGATAGCAGACCACTGGCTCTGCTTGCCCTGTT
TCATGGCGAACATCTGCTGGCCACAAGCCTGGGACCTCAGGTGCCATCTCATGGCAGATTTCAGGCCAAG
GCCGAGGCCAATAGCCTGAAGCTGGAAGTCCGAGAACTCGGCCTGGGCGATTCTGGCAGCTATAGATGCG
AGGCCACAAACGTGCTGGGCAGCAGCAACACCAGCCTGTTCTTTCAAGTCCGCGGAGCCTGGGTGCAAGT
GTCTCCATCTCCTGAACTCCAAGAGGGCCAAGCCGTCGTGCTGTCTTGTCAAGTGCATACAGGCGTGCCA
GAGGGCACCAGCTACAGATGGTATAGAGATGGCCAGCCTCTGCAAGAGTCCACCAGCGCTACACTGAGAT
TCGCCGCCATCACACTTACCCAGGCTGGCGCATATCATTGCCAGGCTCAAGCCCCAGGCTCTGCCACAAC
AAGTCTGGCTGCTCCTATCAGCCTGCACGTGTCATATGCCCCAAGACACGTGACCCTGACCACACTGATG
GATACAGGACCTGGCAGACTGGGCCTGCTCCTGTGCAGAGTTGATTCCGATCCTCCAGCACAGCTGCGAC
TGCTCCATGGCGATAGACTGGTTGCCTCTACTCTGCAAGGCGTTGGCGGACCTGAAGGCAGCTCTCCAAG
ACTGCATGTCGCCGTGGCTCCCAACACTCTGAGACTCGAAATTCACGGGGCCATGCTGGAAGATGAAGGG
GTGTACATTTGCGAGGCCTCTAATACCCTGGGACAAGCCTCTGCCAGCGCCGACTTTGATGCACAGGCAG
TGAATGTCCAAGTGTGGCCTGGCGCCACAGTCAGAGAAGGCCAGCTGGTCAATCTGACATGCCTCGTGTG
GACAACACACCCCGCACAGCTGACCTACACATGGTATCAGGACGGACAGCAGAGACTGGACGCCCATAGC
ATCCCTCTGCCTAATGTGACTGTGCGGGACGCCACCTCTTACAGATGCGGAGTTGGACCTCCTGGACGGG
CTCCTAGACTGAGCAGACCTATCACTCTGGACGTGCTGTACGCCCCTCGGAACCTGAGACTGACATACCT
GCTTGAGTCTCATGGCGGCCAACTGGCCCTGGTGCTCTGTACTGTTGATAGCAGGCCTCCTGCTCAGCTC
GCTCTGTCTCATGCTGGGAGACTGCTGGCCTCTTCTACCGCCGCTTCTGTGCCTAATACTCTGAGGCTGG
AACTGAGAGGCCCTCAGCCTAGAGATGAGGGCTTTTACAGCTGCAGCGCTAGATCTCCACTCGGCCAGGC
TAATACCTCTCTCGAGCTGAGACTGGAAGGCGTCAGAGTGATTCTGGCTCCTGAAGCAGCTGTTCCCGAA
GGCGCCCCTATTACCGTGACATGTGCTGATCCTGCCGCTCACGCCCCTACACTGTATACCTGGTATCACA
ACGGCCGGTGGCTGCAAGAAGGACCTGCTGCCTCTCTGAGCTTCCTGGTGGCTACAAGAGCACACGCTGG
CGCCTATAGCTGTCAGGCACAAGATGCCCAGGGAACCAGATCTAGTAGACCAGCCGCTCTGCAGGTTCTG
TACGCTCCACAGGATGCCGTGCTGAGCAGCTTCAGAGACTCCAGAGCCAGATCTATGGCCGTGATCCAGT
GTACCGTGGATTCTGAGCCTCCTGCCGAACTGGCACTGAGCCACGATGGAAAAGTGCTGGCAACATCTAG
CGGCGTGCACAGCCTTGCCTCTGGAACAGGACATGTGCAGGTCGCCAGAAACGCCCTGAGACTTCAGGTG
CAAGATGTGCCTGCCGGCGACGATACCTATGTGTGTACAGCCCAGAATCTGCTGGGCTCCATCAGCACAA
TCGGCAGACTGCAGGTTGAGGGCGCCAGAGTTGTTGCCGAACCTGGACTTGATGTGCCAGAAGGCGCCGC
TCTGAACCTGTCTTGTAGACTGCTTGGAGGCCCCGGACCTGTGGGCAATAGCACATTCGCCTGGTTCTGG
AACGACAGAAGGCTGCACGCTGAGCCTGTGCCTACACTGGCCTTTACACATGTGGCTAGAGCCCAGGCAG
GCATGTATCACTGTCTGGCTGAACTGCCTACAGGCGCTGCTGCTTCTGCCCCTGTTATGCTGAGAGTGCT
CTACCCACCAAAGACTCCCACCATGATGGTGTTCGTTGAGCCTGAAGGCGGGCTGAGAGGCATCCTGGAT
TGCAGAGTGGACTCCGAGCCACTGGCAAGCCTGACACTTCATCTGGGAAGCAGACTGGTGGCATCTAGTC
AGCCTCAAGGCGCTCCAGCCGAACCTCACATTCACGTCCTGGCCTCTCCAAACGCACTGAGAGTGGATAT
TGAGGCCCTGAGGCCTTCCGACCAGGGCGAGTATATCTGTAGCGCCTCCAATGTGCTGGGAAGCGCCTCT
ACCAGCACATACTTTGGCGTCAGGGCACTGCACAGACTGCACCAGTTTCAGCAAGGCGCGCCGGAAGATC
AAGTTGATCCAAGATTGATTGATGGCAAGGGCGGATCTCTGGAGGTGCTGTTCCAGGGACCAGGCGGAAG
CGGCAATCCCGGCGGCGATCTGGCCCCCCAGATGCTGCGCGAGCTGCAGGAGACCAATGCCGCCCTGCAG
GACGTGCGCGAGCTGCTGCGCCACCGCGTGAAGGAGATCACCTTCCTGAAGAACACCGTGATGGAGTGCG
ACGCCTGCGGTATGCAGCCCTCTAGAGGCTCCGGCTCCATCATCCCAGTTGAGGAGGAGAACCCGGACTT
CTGGAACCGCGAGGCAGCCGAGGCCCTGGGTGCCGCCAAGAAGCTGCAGCCTGCACAGACAGCCGCCAAG
AACCTCATCATCTTCCTGGGCGATGGGATGGGGGTGTCTACGGTGACAGCTGCCAGGATCCTAAAAGGGC
AGAAGAAGGACAAACTGGGGCCTGAGATACCCCTGGCCATGGACCGCTTCCCATATGTGGCTCTGTCCAA
GACATACAATGTAGACAAACATGTGCCAGACAGTGGAGCCACAGCCACGGCCTACCTGTGCGGGGTCAAG
GGCAACTTCCAGACCATTGGCTTGAGTGCAGCCGCCCGCTTTAACCAGTGCAACACGACACGCGGCAACG
AGGTCATCTCCGTGATGAATCGGGCCAAGAAAGCAGGGAAGTCAGTGGGAGTGGTAACCACCACACGAGT
GCAGCACGCCTCGCCAGCCGGCACCTACGCCCACACGGTGAACCGCAACTGGTACTCGGACGCCGACGTG
CCTGCCTCGGCCCGCCAGGAGGGGTGCCAGGACATCGCTACGCAGCTCATCTCCAACATGGACATTGACG
TGATCCTAGGTGGAGGCCGAAAGTACATGTTTCGCATGGGAACCCCAGACCCTGAGTACCCAGATGACTA
CAGCCAAGGTGGGACCAGGCTGGACGGGAAGAATCTGGTGCAGGAATGGCTGGCGAAGCGCCAGGGTGCC
CGGTATGTGTGGAACCGCACTGAGCTCATGCAGGCTTCCCTGGACCCGTCTGTGACCCATCTCATGGGTC
TCTTTGAGCCTGGAGACATGAAATACGAGATCCACCGAGACTCCACACTGGACCCCTCCCTGATGGAGAT
GACAGAGGCTGCCCTGCGCCTGCTGAGCAGGAACCCCCGCGGCTTCTTCCTCTTCGTGGAGGGTGGTCGC
ATCGACCATGGTCATCATGAAAGCAGGGCTTACCGGGCACTGACTGAGACGATCATGTTCGACGACGCCA
TTGAGAGGGCGGGCCAGCTCACCAGCGAGGAGGACACGCTGAGCCTCGTCACTGCCGACCACTCCCACGT
CTTCTCCTTCGGAGGCTACCCCCTGCGAGGGAGCTCCATCTTCGGGCTGGCCCCTGGCAAGGCCCGGGAC
AGGAAGGCCTACACGGTCCTCCTATACGGAAACGGTCCAGGCTATGTGCTCAAGGACGGCGCCCGGCCGG
ATGTTACCGAGAGCGAGAGCGGGAGCCCCGAGTATCGGCAGCAGTCAGCAGTGCCCCTGGACGAAGAGAC
CCACGCAGGCGAGGACGTGGCGGTGTTCGCGCGCGGCCCGCAGGCGCACCTGGTTCACGGCGTGCAGGAG
CAGACCTTCATAGCGCACGTCATGGCCTTCGCCGCCTGCCTGGAGCCCTACACCGCCTGCGACCTGGCGC
CCCCCGCCGGCACCACCGACGCCGCGCACCCGGGTGGCGGAGGACTGAACGACATCTTCGAGGCTCAGAA
AATCGAATGGCACGAACATCACCATCACCATCACCATCACCATTAAGGCCGGCCTGTAGTCACTGGCACA
ACGCGTTACCCGGTAAGCCAATCGGGTATACACGGTCGTCATACTGCAGACAGGGTTCTTCTACTTTGCA
AGATAGTCTTGAGTAGTAAAATAAATAGATAGAGAAAATCAGCCTCGACTGTGCCTTCTAGTTGCCAGCC
ATCTGTTGTTTGCCCCTCCCCCGTGCCTTCCTTGACCCTGGAAGGTGCCACTCCCACTGTCCTTTCCTAA
TAAAATGAGGAAATTGCATCACAACACTCAACCCTATCTCGGTCTATTCTTTTGATTTATAAGGGATTTT
GCCGATTTCGGCCTATTGGTTAAAAAATGAGCTGATTTAACAAAAATTTAACGCGAATTAATTCTGTGGA
ATGTGTGTCAGTTAGGGTGTGGAAAGTCCCCAGGCTCCCCAGCAGGCAGAAGTATGCAAAGCATGCATCT
CAATTAGTCAGCAACCAGGTGTGGAAAGTCCCCAGGCTCCCCAGCAGGCAGAAGTATGCAAAGCATGCAT
CTCAATTAGTCAGCAACCATAGTCCCGCCCCTAACTCCGCCCATCCCGCCCCTAACTCCGCCCAGTTCCG
CCCATTCTCCGCCCCATGGCTGACTAATTTTTTTTATTTATGCAGAGGCCGAGGCCGCCTCTGCCTCTGA
GCTATTCCAGAAGTAGTGAGGAGGCTTTTTTGGAGGCCTAGGCTTTTGCAAAAAGCTCCCGGGAGCTTGT
ATATCCATTTTCGGATCTGATCAGCACGTGTTGACAATTAATCATCGGCATAGTATATCGGCATAGTATA
ATACGACAAGGTGAGGAACTAAACCATGACCGAGTACAAGCCCACGGTGCGCCTCGCCACCCGCGACGAC
GTCCCCAGGGCCGTACGCACCCTCGCCGCCGCGTTCGCCGACTACCCCGCCACGCGCCACACCGTCGATC
CGGACCGCCACATCGAGCGGGTCACCGAGCTGCAAGAACTCTTCCTCACGCGCGTCGGGCTCGACATCGG
CAAGGTGTGGGTCGCGGACGACGGCGCCGCGGTGGCGGTCTGGACCACGCCGGAGAGCGTCGAAGCGGGG
GCGGTGTTCGCCGAGATCGGCCCGCGCATGGCCGAGTTGAGCGGTTCCCGGCTGGCCGCGCAGCAACAGA
TGGAAGGCCTCCTGGCGCCGCACCGGCCCAAGGAGCCCGCGTGGTTCCTGGCCACCGTCGGCGTCTCGCC
CGACCACCAGGGCAAGGGTCTGGGCAGCGCCGTCGTGCTCCCCGGAGTGGAGGCGGCCGAGCGCGCCGGG
GTGCCCGCCTTCCTGGAGACATCCGCGCCCCGCAACCTCCCCTTCTACGAGCGGCTCGGCTTCACCGTCA
CCGCCGACGTCGAGGTGCCCGAAGGACCGCGCACCTGGTGCATGACCCGCAAGCCCGGTGCCTGACACGT
GCTACGAGATTTCGATTCCACCGCCGCCTTCTATGAAAGGTTGGGCTTCGGAATCGTTTTCCGGGACGCC
GGCTGGATGATCCTCCAGCGCGGGGATCTCATGCTGGAGTTCTTCGCCCACCCCAACTTGTTTATTGCAG
CTTATAATGGTTACAAATAAAGCAATAGCATCACAAATTTCACAAATAAAGCATTTTTTTCACTGCATTC
TAGTTGTGGTTTGTCCAAACTCATCAATGTATCTTATCATGTCTGTATACCGTCGACCTCTAGCTAGAGC
TTGGCGTAATCATGGTCATTACCAATGCTTAATCAGTGAGGCACCTATCTCAGCGATCTGTCTATTTCGT
TCATCCATAGTTGCCTGACTCCCCGTCGTGTAGATAACTACGATACGGGAGGGCTTACCATCTGGCCCCA
GCGCTGCGATGATACCGCGAGAACCACGCTCACCGGCTCCGGATTTATCAGCAATAAACCAGCCAGCCGG
AAGGGCCGAGCGCAGAAGTGGTCCTGCAACTTTATCCGCCTCCATCCAGTCTATTAATTGTTGCCGGGAA
GCTAGAGTAAGTAGTTCGCCAGTTAATAGTTTGCGCAACGTTGTTGCCATCGCTACAGGCATCGTGGTGT
CACGCTCGTCGTTTGGTATGGCTTCATTCAGCTCCGGTTCCCAACGATCAAGGCGAGTTACATGATCCCC
CATGTTGTGCAAAAAAGCGGTTAGCTCCTTCGGTCCTCCGATCGTTGTCAGAAGTAAGTTGGCCGCAGTG
TTATCACTCATGGTTATGGCAGCACTGCATAATTCTCTTACTGTCATGCCATCCGTAAGATGCTTTTCTG
TGACTGGTGAGTACTCAACCAAGTCATTCTGAGAATAGTGTATGCGGCGACCGAGTTGCTCTTGCCCGGC
GTCAATACGGGATAATACCGCGCCACATAGCAGAACTTTAAAAGTGCTCATCATTGGAAAACGTTCTTCG
GGGCGAAAACTCTCAAGGATCTTACCGCTGTTGAGATCCAGTTCGATGTAACCCACTCGTGCACCCAACT
GATCTTCAGCATCTTTTACTTTCACCAGCGTTTCTGGGTGAGCAAAAACAGGAAGGCAAAATGCCGCAAA
AAAGGGAATAAGGGCGACACGGAAATGTTGAATACTCATATTCTTCCTT
