>Addgene plasmid #157610 | pD649-HAsp-SIGLEC1(Trunc1)-COMP5AP-AviTag-9xHis | depositor partial sequence | sequence record 304330 | insert (extracellular domain truncation)
TCTTGGGGAGTTAGTTCTCCTCAGGATGTGCAGGGCGTGAAGGGCTCTTGTCTGCTGATCCCCTGCATCT
TCAGCTTCCCCGCTGACGTGGAAGTGCCTGATGGAATCACCGCCATCTGGTACTACGACTACAGCGGCCA
GAGACAGGTGGTGTCTCACTCTGCCGATCCTAAGCTGGTGGAAGCCAGATTCAGAGGCAGAACCGAGTTC
ATGGGCAACCCCGAGCACAGAGTGTGCAACCTGCTGCTGAAAGACCTGCAGCCTGAGGACAGCGGCAGCT
ACAACTTCAGATTCGAGATCAGCGAAGTGAACCGTTGGAGCGACGTGAAGGGAACCCTGGTCACAGTGAC
CGAGGAACCCAGAGTGCCTACAATCGCCTCTCCTGTGGAACTGCTGGAAGGCACCGAGGTGGACTTCAAC
TGTAGCACCCCTTACGTGTGCCTGCAAGAGCAAGTTCGGCTGCAGTGGCAGGGACAAGATCCTGCCAGAA
GCGTGACCTTCAACAGCCAGAAGTTTGAGCCAACAGGCGTGGGCCACCTGGAAACCCTGCATATGGCTAT
GTCTTGGCAGGACCACGGCAGAATCCTGAGATGCCAGCTGAGCGTGGCCAATCACAGAGCCCAGAGCGAG
ATCCATCTGCAAGTGAAGTATGCCCCTAAAGGCGTGAAGATTCTGCTGAGCCCCAGCGGCAGAAATATCC
TGCCTGGCGAGCTGGTCACCCTGACCTGTCAAGTGAATAGCAGCTACCCCGCCGTGTCCAGCATCAAGTG
GCTGAAGGATGGCGTGCGGCTGCAGACAAAAACTGGCGTTCTGCATCTGCCTCAGGCCGCTTGGAGTGAT
GCTGGCGTGTACACCTGTCAGGCCGAGAATGGCGTTGGCTCTCTGGTGTCTCCTCCTATCTCTCTGCACA
TCTTCATGGCCGAGGTCCAGGTTTCCCCTGCCGGACCTATCCTGGAAAACCAGACCGTGACACTCGTGTG
CAACACCCCTAATGAGGCCCCTAGCGACCTGCGGTACAGCTGGTATAAGAACCACGTGCTGCTCGAGGAC
GCCCACTCTCACACACTGAGACTGCATCTGGCCACCAGAGCCGATACCGGCTTCTACTTCTGCGAGGTGC
AGAATGTGCACGGCTCTGAGAGATCTGGCCCTGTGTCCGTGGTGGTCAATCACCCTCCACTGACACCTGT
GCTGACCGCCTTTCTGGAAACACAGGCCGGACTCGTGGGCATCCTGCACTGTTCTGTGGTGTCTGAACCT
CTGGCCACACTGGTGCTGTCTCACGGCGGACATATTCTGGCCAGCACAAGCGGCGATAGCGATCACAGCC
CTAGATTCAGCGGCACCAGCGGACCTAACAGCCTGCGGCTGGAAATCCGCGACCTGGAAGAAACAGACTC
CGGCGAGTACAAGTGCAGCGCCACCAATTCTCTGGGCAACGCCACCAGCACACTGGACTTTCATGCCAAT
GCCGCCAGACTGCTGATTTCTCCTGCTGCCGAAGTGGTGGAAGGACAGGCTGTGACACTGTCCTGTAGAA
GCGGACTGAGCCCTACACCTGATGCCAGGTTTAGCTGGTATCTGAACGGCGCCCTGCTGCATGAAGGCCC
TGGATCTTCTCTTCTGCTGCCTGCCGCTTCTAGCACCGATGCCGGCTCTTATCACTGTAGAGCCAGAGAT
GGACACAGCGCCTCTGGACCATCTTCTCCAGCTGTCCTGACAGTGCTGTACCCTCCTAGACAGCCCACCT
TCACCACCAGACTGGATTTGGATGCTGCTGGTGCTGGCGCTGGGAGAAGAGGACTGCTGCTGTGTAGAGT
GGACAGCGATCCTCCTGCTAGACTGCAGCTGCTGCACAAGGATAGAGTGGTGGCCACATCTCTGCCTAGC
GGCGGAGGATGTTCTACCTGTGGCGGCTGTAGCCCCAGAATGAAGGTTACAAAGGCCCCTAACCTGCTGA
GGGTCGAGATCCACAATCCTCTGCTCGAAGAGGAAGGCCTGTACCTCTGCGAAGCCAGCAATGCCCTGGG
CAATGCCAGCACCTCTGCCACCTTTAATGGACAGGCCACCGTGCTGGCTATCGCCCCTAGTCATACACTG
CAAGAGGGCACAGAGGCCAACCTGACCTGCAATGTGTCAAGAGAAGCCGCCGGATCTCCCGCCAACTTCA
GCTGGTTTAGAAACGGCGTGCTGTGGGCCCAGGGACCTCTTGAAACAGTGACACTGCTGCCCGTGGCCAG
AACAGATGCCGCACTGTATGCCTGTCGGATTCTGACAGAAGCTGGCGCCCAGCTGTCTACACCTGTTCTG
CTGTCTGTGCTGTATCCACCTGACAGACCTAAGCTGTCTGCCCTGCTGGATATGGGACAGGGACACATGG
CCCTGTTCATCTGCACCGTGGATAGCAGACCACTGGCTCTGCTTGCCCTGTTTCATGGCGAACATCTGCT
GGCCACAAGCCTGGGACCTCAGGTGCCATCTCATGGCAGATTTCAGGCCAAGGCCGAGGCCAATAGCCTG
AAGCTGGAAGTCCGAGAACTCGGCCTGGGCGATTCTGGCAGCTATAGATGCGAGGCCACAAACGTGCTGG
GCAGCAGCAACACCAGCCTGTTCTTTCAAGTCCGCGGAGCCTGGGTGCAAGTGTCTCCATCTCCTGAACT
CCAAGAGGGCCAAGCCGTCGTGCTGTCTTGTCAAGTGCATACAGGCGTGCCAGAGGGCACCAGCTACAGA
TGGTATAGAGATGGCCAGCCTCTGCAAGAGTCCACCAGCGCTACACTGAGATTCGCCGCCATCACACTTA
CCCAGGCTGGCGCATATCATTGCCAGGCTCAAGCCCCAGGCTCTGCCACAACAAGTCTGGCTGCTCCTAT
CAGCCTGCACGTGTCATATGCCCCAAGACACGTGACCCTGACCACACTGATGGATACAGGACCTGGCAGA
CTGGGCCTGCTCCTGTGCAGAGTTGATTCCGATCCTCCAGCACAGCTGCGACTGCTCCATGGCGATAGAC
TGGTTGCCTCTACTCTGCAAGGCGTTGGCGGACCTGAAGGCAGCTCTCCAAGACTGCATGTCGCCGTGGC
TCCCAACACTCTGAGACTCGAAATTCACGGGGCCATGCTGGAAGATGAAGGGGTGTACATTTGCGAGGCC
TCTAATACCCTGGGACAAGCCTCTGCCAGCGCCGACTTTGATGCACAGGCAGTGAATGTCCAAGTGTGGC
CTGGCGCCACAGTCAGAGAAGGCCAGCTGGTCAATCTGACATGCCTCGTGTGGACAACACACCCCGCACA
GCTGACCTACACATGGTATCAGGACGGACAGCAGAGACTGGACGCCCATAGCATCCCTCTGCCTAATGTG
ACTGTGCGGGACGCCACCTCTTACAGATGCGGAGTTGGACCTCCTGGACGGGCTCCTAGACTGAGCAGAC
CTATCACTCTGGACGTGCTGTACGCCCCTCGGAACCTGAGACTGACATACCTGCTTGAGTCTCATGGCGG
CCAACTGGCCCTGGTGCTCTGTACTGTTGATAGCAGGCCTCCTGCTCAGCTCGCTCTGTCTCATGCTGGG
AGACTGCTGGCCTCTTCTACCGCCGCTTCTGTGCCTAATACTCTGAGGCTGGAACTGAGAGGCCCTCAGC
CTAGAGATGAGGGCTTTTACAGCTGCAGCGCTAGATCTCCACTCGGCCAGGCTAATACCTCTCTCGAGCT
GAGACTGGAAGGCGTCAGAGTGATTCTGGCTCCTGAAGCAGCTGTTCCCGAAGGCGCCCCTATTACCGTG
ACATGTGCTGATCCTGCCGCTCACGCCCCTACACTGTATACCTGGTATCACAACGGCCGGTGGCTGCAAG
AAGGACCTGCTGCCTCTCTGAGCTTCCTGGTGGCTACAAGAGCACACGCTGGCGCCTATAGCTGTCAGGC
ACAAGATGCCCAGGGAACCAGATCTAGTAGACCAGCCGCTCTGCAGGTTCTGTACGCTCCACAGGATGCC
GTGCTGAGCAGCTTCAGAGACTCCAGAGCCAGATCTATGGCCGTGATCCAGTGTACCGTGGATTCTGAGC
CTCCTGCCGAACTGGCACTGAGCCACGATGGAAAAGTGCTGGCAACATCTAGCGGCGTGCACAGCCTTGC
CTCTGGAACAGGACATGTGCAGGTCGCCAGAAACGCCCTGAGACTTCAGGTGCAAGATGTGCCTGCCGGC
GACGATACCTATGTGTGTACAGCCCAGAATCTGCTGGGCTCCATCAGCACAATCGGCAGACTGCAGGTTG
AGGGCGCCAGAGTTGTTGCCGAACCTGGACTTGATGTGCCAGAAGGCGCCGCTCTGAACCTGTCTTGTAG
ACTGCTTGGAGGCCCCGGACCTGTGGGCAATAGCACATTCGCCTGGTTCTGGAACGACAGAAGGCTGCAC
GCTGAGCCTGTGCCTACACTGGCCTTTACACATGTGGCTAGAGCCCAGGCAGGCATGTATCACTGTCTGG
CTGAACTGCCTACAGGCGCTGCTGCTTCTGCCCCTGTTATGCTGAGAGTGCTCTACCCACCAAAGACTCC
CACCATGATGGTGTTCGTTGAGCCTGAAGGCGGGCTGAGAGGCATCCTGGATTGCAGAGTGGACTCCGAG
CCACTGGCAAGCCTGACACTTCATCTGGGAAGCAGACTGGTGGCATCTAGTCAGCCTCAAGGCGCTCCAG
CCGAACCTCACATTCACGTCCTGGCCTCTCCAAACGCACTGAGAGTGGATATTGAGGCCCTGAGGCCTTC
CGACCAGGGCGAGTATATCTGTAGCGCCTCCAATGTGCTGGGAAGCGCCTCTACCAGCACATACTTTGGC
GTCAGGGCACTGCACAGACTGCACCAGTTTCAGCAA
